>Addgene plasmid #162489 | GFP-Tac | addgene full sequence | sequence record 323467 | Addgene NGS Result
TAGTTATTAATAGTAATCAATTACGGGGTCATTAGTTCATAGCCCATATATGGAGTTCCGCGTTACATAA
CTTACGGTAAATGGCCCGCCTGGCTGACCGCCCAACGACCCCCGCCCATTGACGTCAATAATGACGTATG
TTCCCATAGTAACGCCAATAGGGACTTTCCATTGACGTCAATGGGTGGAGTATTTACGGTAAACTGCCCA
CTTGGCAGTACATCAAGTGTATCATATGCCAAGTACGCCCCCTATTGACGTCAATGACGGTAAATGGCCC
GCCTGGCATTATGCCCAGTACATGACCTTATGGGACTTTCCTACTTGGCAGTACATCTACGTATTAGTCA
TCGCTATTACCATGGTGATGCGGTTTTGGCAGTACATCAATGGGCGTGGATAGCGGTTTGACTCACGGGG
ATTTCCAAGTCTCCACCCCATTGACGTCAATGGGAGTTTGTTTTGGCACCAAAATCAACGGGACTTTCCA
AAATGTCGTAACAACTCCGCCCCATTGACGCAAATGGGCGGTAGGCGTGTACGGTGGGAGGTCTATATAA
GCAGAGCTGGTTTAGTGAACCGTCAGATCCGCTAGCGCCACCATGGATTCATACCTGCTGATGTGGGGAC
TGCTCACGTTCATCATGGTGCCTGGCTGCCAGGCAACCGGTATGGTGAGCAAGGGCGAGGAGCTGTTCAC
CGGGGTGGTGCCCATCCTGGTCGAGCTGGACGGCGACGTAAACGGCCACAAGTTCAGCGTGTCCGGCGAG
GGCGAGGGCGATGCCACCTACGGCAAGCTGACCCTGAAGTTCATCTGCACCACCGGCAAGCTGCCCGTGC
CCTGGCCCACCCTCGTGACCACCCTGACCTACGGCGTGCAGTGCTTCAGCCGCTACCCCGACCACATGAA
GCAGCACGACTTCTTCAAGTCCGCCATGCCCGAAGGCTACGTCCAGGAGCGCACCATCTTCTTCAAGGAC
GACGGCAACTACAAGACCCGCGCCGAGGTGAAGTTCGAGGGCGACACCCTGGTGAACCGCATCGAGCTGA
AGGGCATCGACTTCAAGGAGGACGGCAACATCCTGGGGCACAAGCTGGAGTACAACTACAACAGCCACAA
CGTCTATATCATGGCCGACAAGCAGAAGAACGGCATCAAGGTGAACTTCAAGATCCGCCACAACATCGAG
GACGGCAGCGTGCAGCTCGCCGACCACTACCAGCAGAACACCCCCATCGGCGACGGCCCCGTGCTGCTGC
CCGACAACCACTACCTGAGCACCCAGTCCGCCCTGAGCAAAGACCCCAACGAGAAGCGCGATCACATGGT
CCTGCTGGAGTTCGTGACCGCCGCCGGGATCACTCTCGGCATGGACGAGCTGTACAAGCTCGAGGAGCTC
TGTGACGATGACCCGCCAGAGATCCCACACGCCACATTCAAAGCCATGGCCTACAAGGAAGGAACCATGT
TGAACTGTGAATGCAAGAGAGGTTTCCGCAGAATAAAAAGCGGGTCACTCTATATGCTCTGTACAGGAAA
CTCTAGCCACTCGTCCTGGGACAACCAATGTCAATGCACAAGCTCTGCCACTCGGAACACAACGAAACAA
GTGACACCTCAACCTGAAGAACAGAAAGAAAGGAAAACCACAGAAATGCAAAGTCCAATGCAGCCAGTGG
ACCAAGCGAGCCTTCCAGGTCACTGCAGGGAACCTCCACCATGGGAAAATGAAGCCACAGAGAGAATTTA
TCATTTCGTGGTGGGGCAGATGGTTTATTATCAGTGCGTCCAGGGATACAGGGCTCTACACAGAGGTCCT
GCTGAGAGCGTCTGCAAAATGACCCACGGGAAGACAAGGTGGACCCAGCCCCAGCTCATATGCACAGGTG
AAATGGAGACCAGTCAGTTTCCAGGTGAAGAGAAGCCTCAGGCAAGCCCCGAAGGCCGTCCTGAGAGTGA
GACTTCCTGCCTCGTCACAACAACAGATTTTCAAATACAGACAGAAATGGCTGCAACCATGGAGACGTCC
ATATTTACAACAGAGTACCAGGTAGCAGTGGCCGGCTGTGTTTTCCTGCTGATCAGCGTCCTCCTCCTGA
GTGGGCTCACCTGGCAGCGGAGACAGAGGAAGAGTAGAAGAACAATCTAGGAATTCTGCAGTCGACGGTA
CCGCGGGCCCGGGATCCACCGGATCTAGATAACTGATCATAATCAGCCATACCACATTTGTAGAGGTTTT
ACTTGCTTTAAAAAACCTCCCACACCTCCCCCTGAACCTGAAACATAAAATGAATGCAATTGTTGTTGTT
AACTTGTTTATTGCAGCTTATAATGGTTACAAATAAAGCAATAGCATCACAAATTTCACAAATAAAGCAT
TTTTTTCACTGCATTCTAGTTGTGGTTTGTCCAAACTCATCAATGTATCTTAACGCGTAAATTGTAAGCG
TTAATATTTTGTTAAAATTCGCGTTAAATTTTTGTTAAATCAGCTCATTTTTTAACCAATAGGCCGAAAT
CGGCAAAATCCCTTATAAATCAAAAGAATAGACCGAGATAGGGT
[37 nt withheld, positions 2565-2601]
AAAGAACGTGGACTCCAACGTCAAAGG
[49 nt withheld, positions 2629-2677]
T
[91 nt withheld, positions 2679-2769]
G
[124 nt withheld, positions 2771-2894]
CAGGTGGCACTTTTCGGGGAAATGTGCGCGGAACCCCTATTTGTTTATTTTTCTAAATACATTCAAATAT
GTATCCGCTCATGAGACAATAACCCTGATAAATGCTTCAATAATATTGAAAAAGGAAGAGTCCTGAGGCG
GAAAGAACCAGCTGTGGAATGTGTGTCAGTTAGGGTGTGGAAAGTCCCCAGGCTCCCCAGCAGGCAGAAG
TATGCAAAGCATGCATCTCAATTAGTCAGCAACCAGGTGTGGAAAGTCCCCAGGCTCCCCAGCAGGCAGA
AGTATGCAAAGCATGCATCTCAATTAGTCAGCAACCATAGTCCCGCCCCTAACTCCGCCCATCCCGCCCC
TAACTCCGCCCAGTTCCGCCCATTCTCCGCCCCATGGCTGACTAATTTTTTTTATTTATGCAGAGGCCGA
GGCCGCCTCGGCCTCTGAGCTATTCCAGAAGTAGTGAGGAGGCTTTTTTGGAGGCCTAGGCTTTTGCAAA
GATCGATCAAGAGACAGGATGAGGATCGTTTCGCATGATTGAACAAGATGGATTGCACGCAGGTTCTCCG
GCCGCTTGGGTGGAGAGGCTATTCGGCTATGACTGGGCACAACAGACAATCGGCTGCTCTGATGCCGCCG
TGTTCCGGCTGTCAGCGCAGGGGCGCCCGGTTCTTTTTGTCAAGACCGACCTGTCCGGTGCCCTGAATGA
ACTGCAAGACGAGGCAGCGCGGCTATCGTGGCTGGCCACGACGGGCGTTCCTTGCGCAGCTGTGCTCGAC
GTTGTCACTGAAGCGGGAAGGGACTGGCTGCTATTGGGCGAAGTGCCGGGGCAGGATCTCCTGTCATCTC
ACCTTGCTCCTGCCGAGAAAGTATCCATCATGGCTGATGCAATGCGGCGGCTGCATACGCTTGATCCGGC
TACCTGCCCATTCGACCACCAAGCGAAACATCGCATCGAGCGAGCACGTACTCGGATGGAAGCCGGTCTT
GTCGATCAGGATGATCTGGACGAAGAGCATCAGGGGCTCGCGCCAGCCGAACTGTTCGCCAGGCTCAAGG
CGAGCATGCCCGACGGCGAGGATCTCGTCGTGACCCATGGCGATGCCTGCTTGCCGAATATCATGGTGGA
AAATGGCCGCTTTTCTGGATTCATCGACTGTGGCCGGCTGGGTGTGGCGGACCGCTATCAGGACATAGCG
TTGGCTACCCGTGATATTGCTGAAGAGCTTGGCGGCGAATGGGCTGACCGCTTCCTCGTGCTTTACGGTA
TCGCCGCTCCCGATTCGCAGCGCATCGCCTTCTATCGCCTTCTTGACGAGTTCTTCTGAGCGGGACTCTG
GGGTTCGAAATGACCGACCAAGCGACGCCCAACCTGCCATCACGAGATTTCGATTCCACCGCCGCCTTCT
ATGAAAGGTTGGGCTTCGGAATCGTTTTCCGGGACGCCGGCTGGATGATCCTCCAGCGCGGGGATCTCAT
GCTGGAGTTCTTCGCCCACCCTAGGGGGAGGCTAACTGAAACACGGAAGGAGACAATACCGGAAGGAACC
CGCGCTATGACGGCAATAAAAAGACAGAATAAAACGCACGGTGTTGGGTCGTTTGTTCATAAACGCGGGG
TTCGGTCCCAGGGCTGGCACTCTGTCGATACCCCACCGAGACCCCATTGGGGCCAATACGCCCGCGTTTC
TTCCTTTTCCCCACCCCACCCCCCAAGTTCGGGTGAAGGCCCAGGGCTCGCAGCCAACGTCGGGGCGGCA
GGCCCTGCCATAGCCTCAGGTTACTCATATATACTTTAGATTGATTTAAAACTTCATTTTTAATTTAAAA
GGATCTAGGTGAAGATCCTTTTTGATAATCTCATGACCAAAATCCCTTAACGTGAGTTTTCGTTCCACTG
AGCGTCAGACCCCGTAGAAAAGATCAAAGGATCTTCTTGAGATCCTTTTTTTCTGCGCGTAATCTGCTGC
TTGCAAACAAAAAAACCACCGCTACCAGCGGTGGTTTGTTTGCCGGATCAAGAGCTACCAACTCTTTTTC
CGAAGGTAACTGGCTTCAGCAGAGCGCAGATACCAAATACTGTTCTTCTAGTGTAGCCGTAGTTAGGCCA
CCACTTCAAGAACTCTGTAGCACCGCCTACATACCTCGCTCTGCTAATCCTGTTACCAGTGGCTGCTGCC
AGTGGCGATAAGTCGTGTCTTACCGGGTTGGACTCAAGACGATAGTTACCGGATAAGGCGCAGCGGTCGG
GCTGAACGGGGGGTTCGTGCACACAGCCCAGCTTGGAGCGAACGACCTACACCGAACTGAGATACCTACA
GCGTGAGCTATGAGAAAGCGCCACGCTTCCCGAAGGGAGAAAGGCGGACAGGTATCCGGTAAGCGGCAGG
GTCGGAACAGGAGAGCGCACGAGGGAGCTTCCAGGGGGAAACGCCTGGTATCTTTATAGTCCTGTCGGGT
TTCGCCACCTCTGACTTGAGCGTCGATTTTTGTGATGCTCGTCAGGGGGGCGGAGCCTATGGAAAAACGC
CAGCAACGCGGCCTTTTTACGGTTCCTGGCCTTTTGCTGGCCTTTTGCTCACATGTTCTTTCCTGCGTTA
TCCCCTGATTCTGTGGATAACCGTATTACCGCCATGCAT
Features (pLannotate 1.2.2; 16 found; start..end, strand, type, name):
     61..364     +  enhancer       CMV enhancer: human cytomegalovirus immediate early enhancer
    365..568     +  promoter       CMV promoter: human cytomegalovirus (CMV) immediate early promoter
    603..665     +  CDS            IL2RA (fragment): IL2RA_PANTR - Experimental evidence at transcript level: Swiss-Prot protein existence level 2. Receptor for interleukin-2. The receptor is involved in the regulation of immune tolerance by controlling regulatory T cells (TREGs) activity. TREGs suppress the activation and expansion of autoreactive T-cells. From Pan troglodytes (Chimpanzee).
    672..1388    +  CDS            EGFP: EGFP is a basic (constitutively fluorescent) green fluorescent protein published in 1996, derived from Aequorea victoria. It is reported to be a rapidly-maturing weak dimer with moderate acid sensitivity.
   1395..2147    +  CDS            IL2RA (fragment): IL2RA_HUMAN - Experimental evidence at protein level: Swiss-Prot protein existence level 1. Receptor for interleukin-2. The receptor is involved in the regulation of immune tolerance by controlling regulatory T cells (TREGs) activity. TREGs suppress the activation and expansion of autoreactive T-cells. From Homo sapiens (Human).
   2151..2187    +  misc_feature   MCS (fragment): multiple cloning site
   2204..2288    +  CDS            large T antigen (fragment): large T antigen from SV40 (simian virus 40)
   2311..2432    +  polyA_signal   SV40 poly(A) signal: SV40 polyadenylation signal
   2466..2894    -  rep_origin     f1 ori (sequence partly withheld): f1 bacteriophage origin of replication; arrow indicates direction of (+) strand synthesis
   2921..3025    +  promoter       AmpR promoter: bla
   3027..3384    +  promoter       SV40 promoter: SV40 enhancer and early promoter
   3419..4213    +  CDS            NeoR/KanR: aminoglycoside phosphotransferase from Tn5; aph(3')-II (or nptII); confers resistance to neomycin, kanamycin, and G418 (Geneticin®)
   4234..4386    +  CDS            ble (fragment): BLE_KLEPN - Experimental evidence at protein level: Swiss-Prot protein existence level 1. Binding protein with a strong affinity to the bleomycin family of antibiotics. Binds to CL990; an antimitotic-antibiotic compound. From Klebsiella pneumoniae.
   4445..4492    +  polyA_signal   HSV TK poly(A) signal: herpes simplex virus thymidine kinase polyadenylation signal (Cole and Stacy, 1985)
   4583..4599    -  polyA_signal   bGH poly(A) signal (fragment): bovine growth hormone polyadenylation signal
   4821..5409    +  rep_origin     ori: high-copy-number ColE1/pMB1/pBR322/pUC origin of replication
