[The description below was written by a language model from this plasmid's Addgene catalogue record and pLannotate feature annotations shown in this document.]
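Description:
GFP-Tac is a mammalian expression plasmid built on the Clontech pEGFP-C1 backbone that produces human Tac, the alpha subunit of the interleukin-2 receptor (IL2RA/CD25), fused to EGFP. Transcription is driven by the human cytomegalovirus immediate early enhancer and promoter and terminated by the SV40 polyadenylation signal. The open reading frame is arranged in three parts. A short IL2RA fragment comes first and corresponds to the Tac signal peptide that the depositor inserted ahead of the fluorescent protein; the annotation tool matched it to the chimpanzee orthologue, but the record gives the insert as human. EGFP follows, and then a 753 bp human IL2RA fragment cloned between the XhoI and EcoRI sites of the polylinker, which supplies the rest of the receptor. Placing the signal peptide upstream of EGFP lets the fusion enter the secretory pathway with the GFP tag at the N-terminal end of the mature protein, rather than blocking the signal sequence as a conventional N-terminal tag would.

The plasmid is propagated in E. coli from a high-copy pUC-type origin and selected with kanamycin. The Tn5 NeoR/KanR gene is expressed from a bacterial promoter as well as the SV40 early promoter, and has an HSV TK polyadenylation signal, so the same marker can confer G418 resistance in mammalian cells. An f1 origin is also present. Small annotated fragments of large T antigen, ble and bGH poly(A) appear to be backbone remnants or partial matches rather than functional elements. The associated publication concerns glycans as Golgi export signals in constitutive exocytic trafficking, which is consistent with use of this fusion as a fluorescent membrane cargo for following secretory transport.
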