Addgene plasmid #162489: GFP-Tac
Purpose: Expresses Tac (IL2 recptor alpha subunit) with GFP tag in mammalian cells
Depositing lab: Lei Lu. Depositing organization: Nanyang Technological University (NTU). Publication: Glycans function as a Golgi export signal to promote the constitutive exocytic trafficking. Sun X, Tie HC, Chen B, Lu L. J Biol Chem. 2020 Aug 21. pii: RA120.014476. doi: 10.1074/jbc.RA120.014476. PubMed 32826314.
Backbone
  Vector backbone: pEGFP-C1
  Backbone manufacturer: Clontech
  Backbone size w/o insert (bp): 4770
  Total vector size (bp): 5523
  Modifications to backbone: The signal peptide of Tac was inserted before GFP tag
  Vector type: Mammalian Expression
Growth in bacteria
  Bacterial resistance: Kanamycin, 50 μg/mL
  Growth temperature: 37°C
  Growth strain: DH5alpha
  Copy number: High Copy
Gene/Insert
  Gene/Insert name: Tac (alt name: IL2 receptor alpha subunit)
  Species: H. sapiens (human)
  Insert size (bp): 753
  GenBank ID: NM_000417.3
  Entrez Gene: IL2RA (a.k.a. CD25, IDDM10, IL2R, IMD41, TCGFR, p55)
  Tag / fusion protein: GFP (N terminal on backbone)
  Cloning method: Restriction Enzyme; 5′ cloning site XhoI (not destroyed); 3′ cloning site EcoRI (not destroyed)
  Sequencing primers: 5′ EGFP-CF; 3′ SV40-PArev
Terms and licenses: Academic/Nonprofit Terms; Industry Terms: Not Available to Industry
How to cite: GFP-Tac was a gift from Lei Lu (Addgene plasmid # 162489 ; http://n2t.net/addgene:162489 ; RRID:Addgene_162489)
